Addgene plasmid #53991: mEmerald-Annexin-12
Purpose: Localization: Plasma Membrane, Excitation: 487, Emission: 509
Depositing lab: Michael Davidson. Depositing organization: Florida State University, Tallahassee.
Backbone
  Vector backbone: mEmerald
  Backbone size w/o insert (bp): 4750
  Vector type: Mammalian Expression
  Selectable markers: Neomycin (select with G418)
Growth in bacteria
  Bacterial resistance: Kanamycin, 50 μg/mL
  Growth temperature: 37°C
  Growth strain: DH5alpha
  Copy number: High Copy
Gene/Insert
  Gene/Insert name: Annexin (alt name: NM_001153.3)
  Species: H. sapiens (human)
  Entrez Gene: ANXA4 (a.k.a. ANX4, HEL-S-274, P32.5, PAP-II, PIG28, PP4-X, ZAP36)
  Promoter: CMV
  Tag / fusion protein: mEmerald (N terminal on backbone)
  Cloning method: Unknown
  Sequencing primers: 5′ CMV-F; 3′ SV40pA-R
Terms and licenses: Academic/Nonprofit Terms; Industry Terms
Depositor comments: . Excitation = 487; Emission = 509. Localization data: Plasma Membrane
How to cite: mEmerald-Annexin-12 was a gift from Michael Davidson (Addgene plasmid # 53991 ; http://n2t.net/addgene:53991 ; RRID:Addgene_53991)
