[The description below was written by a language model from this plasmid's Addgene catalogue record.]
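Description:
mEmerald-Annexin-12 is a mammalian expression plasmid that produces a fluorescent fusion of human annexin, recorded under the gene ANXA4 (annexin A4), with the green fluorescent protein mEmerald. It is built on an mEmerald backbone of about 4.75 kb (size without insert). It is maintained in E. coli as a high-copy plasmid under kanamycin selection. For mammalian cells it carries a neomycin resistance marker, so stably transfected cells can be selected with G418. The record does not include a feature table, so the specific origin of replication and the regulatory elements driving the resistance cassette are not stated. The listed 3′ sequencing primer does imply an SV40 polyadenylation signal downstream of the insert.

Expression of the fusion is driven by the CMV promoter, a strong constitutive promoter widely used for transient and stable expression in mammalian cell lines. The mEmerald tag is supplied by the backbone and sits at the N terminus of the fusion, with the annexin coding sequence following it. The "12" in the name probably refers to the linker between the two parts, but the record does not explain it, and the cloning method is listed as unknown. mEmerald is a bright, monomeric GFP derivative, and the record gives an excitation maximum of 487 nm and an emission maximum of 509 nm.

The stated localization of the fusion is the plasma membrane, consistent with annexins being calcium-dependent phospholipid-binding proteins that associate with membranes. The construct is therefore suited to use as a fluorescence microscopy marker, either to label the plasma membrane or to follow annexin A4 distribution in mammalian cells.
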