>Addgene plasmid #53991 | mEmerald-Annexin-12 | depositor partial sequence | sequence record 84184 | insert sequence
GACGTCAGATCCGCTAGCGCTACCGGTCGCCACCATGGTGAGCAAGGGCGAGGAGCTGTTCACCGGGGTG
GTGCCCATCCTGGTCGAGCTGGACGGCGACGTAAACGGCCACAAGTTCAGCGTGTCCGGCGAGGGCGAGG
GCGATGCCACCTACGGCAAGCTGACCCTGAAGTTCATCTGCACCACCGGCAAGCTGCCCGTGCCCTGGCC
CACCCTCGTGACCACCTTGACCTACGGCGTGCAGTGCTTCGCCCGCTACCCCGACCACATGAAGCAGCAC
GACTTCTTCAAGTCCGCCATGCCCGAAGGCTACGTCCAGGAGCGCACCATCTTCTTCAAGGACGACGGCA
ACTACAAGACCCGCGCCGAGGTGAAGTTCGAGGGCGACACCCTGGTGAACCGCATCGAGCTGAAGGGCAT
CGACTTCAAGGAGGACGGCAACATCCTGGGGCACAAGCTGGAGTACAACTACAACAGCCACAAGGTCTAT
ATCACCGCCGACAAGCAGAAGAACGGCATCAAGGTGAACTTCAAGACCCGCCACAACATCGAGGACGGCA
GCGTGCAGCTCGCCGACCACTACCAGCAGAACACCCCCATCGGCGACGGCCCCGTGCTGCTGCCCGACAA
CCACTACCTGAGCACCCAGTCCAAGCTGAGCAAAGACCCCAACGAGAAGCGCGATCACATGGTCCTGCTG
GAGTTCGTGACCGCCGCCGGGATCACTCTCGGCATGGACGAGCTGTACAAGTCCGGACTCAGATCTCGAG
CTCAAGCTTCGAATTCTATGGCCATGGCAACCAAAGGAGGTACTGTCAAAGCTGCTTCAGGATTCAATGC
CATGGAAGATGCCCAGACCCTGAGGAAGGCCATGAAAGGGCTCGGCACCGATGAAGACGCCATTATTAGC
GTCCTTGCCTACCGCAACACCGCCCAGCGCCAGGAGATCAGGACAGCCTACAAGAGCACCATCGGCAGGG
ACTTGATAGACGACCTGAAGTCAGAACTGAGTGGCAACTTCGAGCAGGTGATTGTGGGGATGATGACGCC
CACGGTGCTGTATGACGTGCAAGAGCTGCGAAGGGCCATGAAGGGAGCCGGCACTGATGAGGGCTGCCTA
ATTGAGATCCTGGCCTCCCGGACCCCTGAGGAGATCCGGCGCATAAGCCAAACCTACCAGCAGCAATATG
GACGGAGCCTTGAAGATGACATTCGCTCTGACACATCGTTCATGTTCCAGCGAGTGCTGGTGTCTCTGTC
AGCTGGTGGGAGGGATGAAGGAAATTATCTGGACGATGCTCTCGTGAGACAGGATGCCCAGGACCTGTAT
GAGGCTGGAGAGAAGAAATGGGGGACAGATGAGGTGAAATTTCTAACTGTTCTCTGTTCCCGGAACCGAA
ATCACCTGTTGCATGTGTTTGATGAATACAAAAGGATATCACAGAAGGATATTGAACAGAGTATTAAATC
TGAAACATCTGGTAGCTTTGAAGATGCTCTGCTGGCTATAGTAAAGTGCATGAGGAACAAATCTGCATAT
TTTGCTGAAAAGCTCTATAAATCGATGAAGGGCTTGGGCACCGATGATAACACCCTCATCAGAGTGATGG
TTTCTCGAGCAGAAATTGACATGTTGGATATCCGGGCACACTTCAAGAGACTCTATGGAAAGTCTCTGTA
CTCGTTCATCAAGGGTGACACATCTGGAGACTACAGGAAAGTACTGCTTGTTCTCTGTGGAGGAGATGAT
TAAGGATCCACCGGATCTAGATAACTGATCATAATCAGCCATACCACATT
