>Addgene plasmid #53991 | mEmerald-Annexin-12 | addgene partial sequence | sequence record 89339 | EGFP-C 5'-CATGGTCCTGCTGGAGTTCGTG-3'
GGCATGGACGAGCTGTACAAGTCCGGACTCAGATCTCGAGCTCAAGCTTCGAATTCTATGGCCATGGCAA
CCAAAGGAGGTACTGTCAAAGCTGCTTCAGGATTCAATGCCATGGAAGATGCCCAGACCCTGAGGAAGGC
CATGAAAGGGCTCGGCACCGATGAAGACGCCATTATTAGCGTCCTTGCCTACCGCAACACCGCCCAGCGC
CAGGAGATCAGGACAGCCTACAAGAGCACCATCGGCAGGGACTTGATAGACGACCTGAAGTCAGAACTGA
GTGGCAACTTCGAGCAGGTGATTGTGGGGATGATGACGCCCACGGTGCTGTATGACGTGCAAGAGCTGCG
AAGGGCCATGAAGGGAGCCGGCACTGATGAGGGCTGCCTAATTGAGATCCTGGCCTCCCGGACCCCTGAG
GAGATCCGGCGCATAAGCCAAACCTACCAGCAGCAATATGGACGGAGCCTTGAAGATGACATTCGCTCTG
ACACATCGTTCATGTTCCAGCGAGTGCTGGTGTCTCTGTCAGCTGGTGGGAGGGATGAAGGAAATTATCT
GGACGATGCTCTCGTGAGACAGGATGCCCAGGACCTGTATGAGGCTGGAGAGAAGAAATGGGGGACAGAT
GAGGTGAAATTTCTAACTGTTCTCTGTTCCCGGAACCGAAATCACCTGTTGCATGTGTTTGATGAATACA
AAAGGATATCACAGAAGGATATTGAACAGAGTATTAAATCTGAAACATCTGGTAGCTTTGAAGATGCTCT
GCTGGCTATAGTAAAGTGCATGAGGAACAAATCTGCATATTTTGCTGAAAAGCTCTATAAATCGATGAAG
GGCTTGGGCACCGATGATAACACCCTCATCAGAGTGATGGTTTCTCGAGCAGAAATTGACATGTTGGATA
TCCGGGCACACTTCAAGAGACTCTATGGAAAGTCTCTGTACTCGTTCATCAAGGGTGACACATCTGGAGA
CTACAGGAAAGTACTGCTTGT
